Addgene plasmid #168802: pBAD-DiB3
Purpose: Fluorogen activating protein (FAP) DiB3
Depositing lab: Alexander Mishin. Depositing organization: Shemyakin-Ovchinnikov Institute of Bioorganic Chemistry. Publication: Protein labeling for live cell fluorescence microscopy with a highly photostable renewable signal. Bozhanova NG, Baranov MS, Klementieva NV, Sarkisyan KS, Gavrikov AS, Yampolsky IV, Zagaynova EV, Lukyanov SA, Lukyanov KA, Mishin AS. Chem Sci. 2017 Oct 1;8(10):7138-7142. doi: 10.1039/c7sc01628j. Epub 2017 Aug 3. PubMed 29147545.
Backbone
  Vector backbone: pBAD
  Backbone size w/o insert (bp): 3958
  Total vector size (bp): 4492
  Vector type: Bacterial Expression
Growth in bacteria
  Bacterial resistance: Ampicillin, 100 μg/mL
  Growth temperature: 37°C
  Growth strain: DH5alpha
  Copy number: Low Copy
Gene/Insert
  Gene/Insert name: Fluorogen activating protein DiB3
  Species: Synthetic
  Insert size (bp): 534
  Promoter: araBAD
  Tag / fusion protein: His-tag (N terminal on insert)
  Cloning method: Ligation Independent Cloning
  Sequencing primers: 5′ ATGCCATAGCATTTTTATCC; 3′ GATTTAATCTGTATCAGG
Terms and licenses: Academic/Nonprofit Terms; Industry Terms: Not Available to Industry
How to cite: pBAD-DiB3 was a gift from Alexander Mishin (Addgene plasmid # 168802 ; http://n2t.net/addgene:168802 ; RRID:Addgene_168802)
