[The description below was written by a language model from this plasmid's Addgene catalogue record and pLannotate feature annotations shown in this document.]
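Description:
pBAD-DiB3 is a bacterial expression plasmid of about 4.5 kb, built on the pBAD backbone, for arabinose-inducible production of the fluorogen-activating protein DiB3 in E. coli. It replicates from a ColE1/pMB1-type origin. The feature table also shows the pBR322 bom (basis of mobility) region and only a short fragment of rop. The annotation tool gives this origin family its generic high-copy label, whereas the catalogue entry lists the plasmid as low copy. Selection is by ampicillin, through the β-lactamase gene under its own promoter.

The expression cassette uses the araBAD promoter together with the divergently transcribed araC regulator carried on the same plasmid, so transcription is held low without L-arabinose and induced when it is added. Downstream of the promoter is a short N-terminal His-tag; the annotation tool matched this stretch to a fragment of a composite tag, most likely just the 6xHis portion. The 534 bp synthetic DiB3 coding sequence follows. Most of the insert is annotated as a fragment of E. coli blc, the bacterial lipocalin, indicating that DiB3 is an engineered derivative of that lipid-binding scaffold. The cassette ends with rrnB-derived sequence: a 5S rRNA segment and the T1 and T2 terminators.

A fluorogen-activating protein is not fluorescent on its own but binds a small-molecule dye and switches on its fluorescence. The associated publication concerns protein labelling for live-cell fluorescence microscopy with a photostable, renewable signal. With its inducible promoter and His-tag, this construct is suited to producing and affinity-purifying recombinant DiB3, for example for in vitro characterisation with fluorogens, although the record states its purpose only as encoding DiB3.
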