Features (pLannotate 1.2.2; 12 found; start..end, strand, type, name):
      1..285     +  promoter       araBAD promoter: araBAD; promoter of the L-arabinose operon of E. coli; the araC regulatory gene is transcribed in the opposite direction (Guzman et al., 1995)
    331..348     +  CDS            capTEV™ (fragment): composite tag for in vivo biotinylation, TEV protease cleavage, and 6xHis tagging
    376..849     +  CDS            blc (fragment): BLC_ECOLI - Also known as yjeL. Experimental evidence at protein level: Swiss-Prot protein existence level 1. Involved in the storage or transport of lipids necessary for membrane maintenance under stressful conditions. Displays a binding preference for lysophospholipids. From Escherichia coli (strain K12).
    942..1057    +  ncRNA          5S rRNA: Accession: RF00001 - 5S ribosomal RNA
   1061..1147    +  terminator     rrnB T1 terminator: Escherichia coli rrnB; transcription terminator T1 from the E. coli rrnB gene
   1239..1266    +  terminator     rrnB T2 terminator: transcription terminator T2 from the E. coli rrnB gene
   1285..1376    +  promoter       AmpR promoter: bla
   1377..2237    +  CDS            AmpR: β-lactamase; bla; confers resistance to ampicillin, carbenicillin, and related antibiotics
   2408..2996    +  rep_origin     ori: high-copy-number ColE1/pMB1/pBR322/pUC origin of replication
   3182..3322    -  misc_feature   bom: basis of mobility region from pBR322
   3424..3464    -  CDS            rop (fragment): Rop protein, which maintains plasmids at low copy number; rop
   3586..4464    -  CDS            araC: L-arabinose regulatory protein; araC
>Addgene plasmid #168802 | pBAD-DiB3 | addgene full sequence | sequence record 332017 | Addgene NGS Result
AAGAAACCAATTGTCCATATTGCATCAGACATTGCCGTCACTGCGTCTTTTACTGGCTCTTCTCGCTAAC
CAAACCGGTAACCCCGCTTATTAAAAGCATTCTGTAACAAAGCGGGACCAAAGCCATGACAAAAACGCGT
AACAAAAGTGTCTATAATCACGGCAGAAAAGTCCACATTGATTATTTGCACGGCGTCACACTTTGCTATG
CCATAGCATTTTTATCCATAAGATTAGCGGATCCTACCTGACGCTTTTTATCGCAACTCTCTACTGTTTC
TCCATACCCGTTTTTTGGGCTAACAGGAGGAATTAACCATGGGGGGTTCTCATCATCATCATCATCATCT
CGAATCAACCAGCTTGTACAAGAAATCCAGCTCCACGCCGCCGCGTGGCGTGACCGTAGTAAATAATTTC
GACGCCAAACGTTATCTCGGTACCTGGTATGAGATTGCCCGTTTTGATCACCGCTTTGAACGTGGACTGG
AAAAAGTCACCGCAACATACAGCCTGCGTGATGACGGCGGCCTGAATTTCATCAACAAAGGCTATAACCC
TGACAGAGGAATGTGGCAGCAGAGTGAAGGGAAAGCGTACTTTACCGGCGCACCAACTCGCGCTGCGCTG
AAAGTGTCATTCTTTGGTCCTTTCTATGGCGGTTATAACGTTATTGCACTCGATCGGGAATACCGCCATG
CGCTGGTTTGCGGCCCGGACCGCGACTACCTGTGGATCCAGTCCCGCACGCCAACCATTTCTGACGAAGT
GAAACAGGAGATGCTGGCAGTCGCGACCCGGGAAGGGTTTGATGTCAGTAAATTTATTTGGGTACAGCAG
CCTGGTAGTTAGAAGCTTGGCTGTTTTGGCGGATGAGAGAAGATTTTCAGCCTGATACAGATTAAATCAG
AACGCAGAAGCGGTCTGATAAAACAGAATTTGCCTGGCGGCAGTAGCGCGGTGGTCCCACCTGACCCCAT
GCCGAACTCAGAAGTGAAACGCCGTAGCGCCGATGGTAGTGTGGGGTCTCCCCATGCGAGAGTAGGGAAC
TGCCAGGCATCAAATAAAACGAAAGGCTCAGTCGAAAGACTGGGCCTTTCGTTTTATCTGTTGTTTGTCG
GTGAACGCTCTCCTGAGTAGGACAAATCCGCCGGGAGCGGATTTGAACGTTGCGAAGCAACGGCCCGGAG
GGTGGCGGGCAGGACGCCCGCCATAAACTGCCAGGCATCAAATTAAGCAGAAGGCCATCCTGACGGATGG
CCTTTTTGCGTTTCTACAAACTCTTTTGTTTATTTTTCTAAATACATTCAAATATGTATCCGCTCATGAG
ACAATAACCCTGATAAATGCTTCAATAATATTGAAAAAGGAAGAGTATGAGTATTCAACATTTCCGTGTC
GCCCTTATTCCCTTTTTTGCGGCATTTTGCCTTCCTGTTTTTGCTCACCCAGAAACGCTGGTGAAAGTAA
AAGATGCTGAAGATCAGTTGGGTGCACGAGTGGGTTACATCGAACTGGATCTCAACAGCGGTAAGATCCT
TGAGAGTTTTCGCCCCGAAGAACGTTTTCCAATGATGAGCACTTTTAAAGTTCTGCTATGTGGCGCGGTA
TTATCCCGTGTTGACGCCGGGCAAGAGCAACTCGGTCGCCGCATACACTATTCTCAGAATGACTTGGTTG
AGTACTCACCAGTCACAGAAAAGCATCTTACGGATGGCATGACAGTAAGAGAATTATGCAGTGCTGCCAT
AACCATGAGTGATAACACTGCGGCCAACTTACTTCTGACAACGATCGGAGGACCGAAGGAGCTAACCGCT
TTTTTGCACAACATGGGGGATCATGTAACTCGCCTTGATCGTTGGGAACCGGAGCTGAATGAAGCCATAC
CAAACGACGAGCGTGACACCACGATGCCTGTAGCAATGGCAACAACGTTGCGCAAACTATTAACTGGCGA
ACTACTTACTCTAGCTTCCCGGCAACAATTAATAGACTGGATGGAGGCGGATAAAGTTGCAGGACCACTT
CTGCGCTCGGCCCTTCCGGCTGGCTGGTTTATTGCTGATAAATCTGGAGCCGGTGAGCGTGGGTCTCGCG
GTATCATTGCAGCACTGGGGCCAGATGGTAAGCCCTCCCGTATCGTAGTTATCTACACGACGGGGAGTCA
GGCAACTATGGATGAACGAAATAGACAGATCGCTGAGATAGGTGCCTCACTGATTAAGCATTGGTAACTG
TCAGACCAAGTTTACTCATATATACTTTAGATTGATTTAAAACTTCATTTTTAATTTAAAAGGATCTAGG
TGAAGATCCTTTTTGATAATCTCATGACCAAAATCCCTTAACGTGAGTTTTCGTTCCACTGAGCGTCAGA
CCCCGTAGAAAAGATCAAAGGATCTTCTTGAGATCCTTTTTTTCTGCGCGTAATCTGCTGCTTGCAAACA
AAAAAACCACCGCTACCAGCGGTGGTTTGTTTGCCGGATCAAGAGCTACCAACTCTTTTTCCGAAGGTAA
CTGGCTTCAGCAGAGCGCAGATACCAAATACTGTCCTTCTAGTGTAGCCGTAGTTAGGCCACCACTTCAA
GAACTCTGTAGCACCGCCTACATACCTCGCTCTGCTAATCCTGTTACCAGTGGCTGCTGCCAGTGGCGAT
AAGTCGTGTCTTACCGGGTTGGACTCAAGACGATAGTTACCGGATAAGGCGCAGCGGTCGGGCTGAACGG
GGGGTTCGTGCACACAGCCCAGCTTGGAGCGAACGACCTACACCGAACTGAGATACCTACAGCGTGAGCT
ATGAGAAAGCGCCACGCTTCCCGAAGGGAGAAAGGCGGACAGGTATCCGGTAAGCGGCAGGGTCGGAACA
GGAGAGCGCACGAGGGAGCTTCCAGGGGGAAACGCCTGGTATCTTTATAGTCCTGTCGGGTTTCGCCACC
TCTGACTTGAGCGTCGATTTTTGTGATGCTCGTCAGGGGGGCGGAGCCTATGGAAAAACGCCAGCAACGC
GGCCTTTTTACGGTTCCTGGCCTTTTGCTGGCCTTTTGCTCACATGTTCTTTCCTGCGTTATCCCCTGAT
TCTGTGGATAACCGTATTACCGCCTTTGAGTGAGCTGATACCGCTCGCCGCAGCCGAACGACCGAGCGCA
GCGAGTCAGTGAGCGAGGAAGCGGAAGAGCGCCTGATGCGGTATTTTCTCCTTACGCATCTGTGCGGTAT
TTCACACCGCATATGGTGCACTCTCAGTACAATCTGCTCTGATGCCGCATAGTTAAGCCAGTATACACTC
CGCTATCGCTACGTGACTGGGTCATGGCTGCGCCCCGACACCCGCCAACACCCGCTGACGCGCCCTGACG
GGCTTGTCTGCTCCCGGCATCCGCTTACAGACAAGCTGTGACCGTCTCCGGGAGCTGCATGTGTCAGAGG
TTTTCACCGTCATCACCGAAACGCGCGAGGCAGCAGATCAATTCGCGCGCGAAGGCGAAGCGGCATGCAT
AATGTGCCTGTCAAATGGACGAAGCAGGGATTCTGCAAACCCTATGCTACTCCGTCAAGCCGTCAATTGT
CTGATTCGTTACCAATTATGACAACTTGACGGCTACATCATTCACTTTTTCTTCACAACCGGCACGGAAC
TCGCTCGGGCTGGCCCCGGTGCATTTTTTAAATACCCGCGAGAAATAGAGTTGATCGTCAAAACCAACAT
TGCGACCGACGGTGGCGATAGGCATCCGGGTGGTGCTCAAAAGCAGCTTCGCCTGGCTGATACGTTGGTC
CTCGCGCCAGCTTAAGACGCTAATCCCTAACTGCTGGCGGAAAAGATGTGACAGACGCGACGGCGACAAG
CAAACATGCTGTGCGACGCTGGCGATATCAAAATTGCTGTCTGCCAGGTGATCGCTGATGTACTGACAAG
CCTCGCGTACCCGATTATCCATCGGTGGATGGAGCGACTCGTTAATCGCTTCCATGCGCCGCAGTAACAA
TTGCTCAAGCAGATTTATCGCCAGCAGCTCCGAATAGCGCCCTTCCCCTTGCCCGGCGTTAATGATTTGC
CCAAACAGGTCGCTGAAATGCGGCTGGTGCGCTTCATCCGGGCGAAAGAACCCCGTATTGGCAAATATTG
ACGGCCAGTTAAGCCATTCATGCCAGTAGGCGCGCGGACGAAAGTAAACCCACTGGTGATACCATTCGCG
AGCCTCCGGATGACGACCGTAGTGATGAATCTCTCCTGGCGGGAACAGCAAAATATCACCCGGTCGGCAA
ACAAATTCTCGTCCCTGATTTTTCACCACCCCCTGACCGCGAATGGTGAGATTGAGAATATAACCTTTCA
TTCCCAGCGGTCGGTCGATAAAAAAATCGAGATAACCGTTGGCCTCAATCGGCGTTAAACCCGCCACCAG
ATGGGCATTAAACGAGTATCCCGGCAGCAGGGGATCATTTTGCGCTTCAGCCATACTTTTCATACTCCCG
CCATTCAGAG
